Addgene plasmid #146904: pAc5.1B-lambdaN-HA-DmCup_1-779-L379AL383A_M
Purpose: Insect Expression of DmCup_1-779-L379AL383A
Depositing lab: Elisa Izaurralde. Depositing organization: Max Planck Institute for Developmental Biology. Publication: CUP promotes deadenylation and inhibits decapping of mRNA targets. Igreja C, Izaurralde E. Genes Dev. 2011 Sep 15;25(18):1955-67. doi: 10.1101/gad.17136311. PubMed 21937713.
Backbone
  Vector backbone: Unknown
  Vector type: Insect Expression
Growth in bacteria
  Bacterial resistance: Ampicillin, 100 μg/mL
  Growth temperature: 37°C
  Growth strain: DH5alpha
  Copy number: Low Copy
Gene/Insert
  Gene/Insert name: DmCup_1-779-L379AL383A
  Species: D. melanogaster (fly)
  Entrez Gene: cup (a.k.a. Dmel_CG11181, CG11181, CUP, Cup, DmCup, Dmel\CG11181, fs(1)cup, fs(2)cup, i239)
  Cloning method: Unknown
Terms and licenses: Academic/Nonprofit Terms; Industry Terms: Not Available to Industry
Depositor comments: Sequence according to the sequence given by NCBI: AF004917.1 Plasmids from this collection were made available to the research community and donated after the lab closed. Please note that the sequence provided by the depositing laboratory may be theoretical/predicted or based on Sanger sequencing results. There may be discrepancies between sequencing results obtained by Addgene and the depositor sequence. If an Addgene verified sequence is not available, please contact before placing your order to request that our lab fully sequence the plasmid.
How to cite: pAc5.1B-lambdaN-HA-DmCup_1-779-L379AL383A_M was a gift from Elisa Izaurralde (Addgene plasmid # 146904 ; http://n2t.net/addgene:146904 ; RRID:Addgene_146904)
