[The description below was written by a language model from this plasmid's Addgene catalogue record and pLannotate feature annotations shown in this document.]
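Description:
pAc5.1B-lambdaN-HA-DmCup_1-779-L379AL383A_M is a 7,821-nt insect expression plasmid for producing a tagged, mutated fragment of the Drosophila melanogaster protein Cup in fly cells. The catalogue lists the backbone as unknown, although the name and the annotated parts point to a pAc5.1B-type vector. It is propagated in E. coli through a ColE1/pUC-type origin and selected with ampicillin via the AmpR (β-lactamase) gene and its bla promoter. The catalogue describes it as low copy even though the annotated origin is of the high-copy class. A fragment of a tetracycline resistance gene and a short piece of SV40 large T antigen are also detected; these appear to be backbone remnants rather than functional elements.

Expression is driven by the constitutive Drosophila actin 5C (Ac5) promoter. Downstream lies a short fragment of the bacteriophage lambda N protein, followed by an HA epitope (annotated as a partial match to a 3xHA element), and then the cup coding region. By the construct name, this covers residues 1–779 and carries the substitutions L379A and L383A; the record does not state what these mutations are meant to disrupt. A V5 tag is annotated after the insert, but the record does not show whether it is in frame and translated. An SV40 polyadenylation signal is annotated downstream on the opposite strand.

The lambda N peptide is commonly used to tether a fusion protein to reporter mRNAs bearing BoxB hairpins. This fits the associated study, which examined how Cup promotes deadenylation and inhibits decapping of its mRNA targets. The HA tag allows detection or immunoprecipitation of the fusion.
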