Features (pLannotate 1.2.2; 11 found; start..end, strand, type, name):
     56..2568    +  promoter       Ac5 promoter: Drosophila melanogaster actin 5C promoter
   2588..2653    +  CDS            N (fragment): REGN_LAMBD - Experimental evidence at protein level: Swiss-Prot protein existence level 1. Plays a role as a transcriptional antitermination factor that allows the virus to initiate its lytic phase. Activates expression of the delayed viral early genes by modifying host RNA polymerase (RNAP) into a form that is resistant to termination signals. This antitermination function requires the host NusA protein which serves to stabilize the interaction between antitermination protein N and host RNA polymerase. From Escherichia phage lambda (Bacteriophage lambda).
   2678..2704    +  CDS            3xHA (fragment): three tandem HA epitope tags
   2777..5068    +  CDS            cup (fragment): CUP_DROME - Also known as fs(2)cup. Experimental evidence at protein level: Swiss-Prot protein existence level 1. Adapter protein that plays a central role in localization of transcripts in the oocyte and in young embryos (PubMed:9118812). Maintains RNA targets in a repressed state by promoting their deadenylation and protects deadenylated mRNAs from further degradation (PubMed:21937713). Binds to and recruits eIF-4E to the 3'-UTR of some mRNA targets which prevents interaction between eIF4E1 and eIF4G (PubMed:14685270, PubMed:15465908, PubMed:21081899). This may contribute to translational re
   5106..5147    +  CDS            V5 tag: epitope tag from simian virus 5
   5247..5381    -  polyA_signal   SV40 poly(A) signal: SV40 polyadenylation signal
   5404..5488    -  CDS            large T antigen (fragment): large T antigen from SV40 (simian virus 40)
   5489..5959    +  CDS            TcR (fragment): tetracycline efflux protein; tet; confers resistance to tetracycline
   6003..6591    -  rep_origin     ori: high-copy-number ColE1/pMB1/pBR322/pUC origin of replication
   6762..7622    -  CDS            AmpR: β-lactamase; bla; confers resistance to ampicillin, carbenicillin, and related antibiotics
   7623..7727    -  promoter       AmpR promoter: bla
>Addgene plasmid #146904 | pAc5.1B-lambdaN-HA-DmCup_1-779-L379AL383A_M | depositor full sequence | sequence record 289351 | Full Sequence
CTTCAAGGAATTAATTCTATATTCTAAAAACACAAATGATACTTCTAAAAAAAATCATGAATGGCATCAA
CTCTGAATCAAATCTTTGCAGATGCACCTACTTCTCATTTCCACTGTCACATCATTTTTCCAGATCTCGC
TGCCTGTTATGTGGCCCACAAACCAAGACACGTTTTATGGCCATTAAAGCTGGCTGATCGTCGCCAAACA
CCAAATACATATCAATATGTACATTCGAGAAAGAAGCGATCAAAGAAGCGTCTTCGGGCGAGTAGGAGAA
TGCGGAGGAGAAGGAGAACGAGCTGATCTAGTATCTCTCCACAATCCAATGCCAACTGACCAACTGGCCA
TATTCGGAGCAATTTGAAGCCAATTTCCATCGCCTGGCGATCGCTCCATTCTTGGCTATATGTTTTTCAC
CGTTCCCGGGGCCATTTTCAAAGACTCGTCGGTAAGATAAGATTGTGTCACTCGCTGTCTCTCTTCATTT
GTCGAAGAATGCTGAGGAATTTCGCGATGACGTCGGCGAGTATTTTGAAGAATGAGAATAATTTGTATTT
ATACGAAAATCAGTTAGTGGAATTTTCTACAAAAACATGTTATCTATAGATAATTTTGTTGCAAAATATG
TTGACTATGACAAAGATTGTATGTATATACCTTTAATGTATTCTCATTTTCTTATGTATTTATAATGGCA
ATGATGATACTGATGATATTTTAAGATGATGCCAGACCACAGGCTGATTTCTGCGTCTTTTGCCGAACGC
AGTGCATGTGCGGTTGTTGTTTTTTGGAATAGTTTCAATTTTCGGACTGTCCGCTTTGATTTCAGTTTCT
TGGCTTATTCAAAAAGCAAAGTAAAGCCAAAAAAGCGAGATGGCAATACCAAATGCGGCAAAACGGTAGT
GGAAGGAAAGGGGTGCGGGGCAGCGGAAGGAAGGGTGGGGCGGGGCGTGGCGGGGTCTGTGGCTGGGCGC
GACGTCACCGACGTTGGAGCCACTCCTTTGACCATGTGTGCGTGTGTGTATTATTCGTGTCTCGCCACTC
GCCGGTTGTTTTTTTCTTTTTATCTCGCTCTCTCTAGCGCCATCTCGTACGCATGCTCAACGCACCGCAT
GTTGCCGTGTCCTTTATGCGTCATTTTGGCTCGAAATAGGCAATTATTTAAACAAAGATTAGTCAACGAA
AACGCTAAAATAAATAAGTCTACAATATGGTTACTTATTGCCATGTGTGTGCAGCCAACGATAGCAACAA
AAGCAACAACACAGTGGCTTTCCCTCTTTCACTTTTTGTTTGCAAGCGCGTGCGAGCAAGACGGCACGAC
CGGCAAACGCAATTACGCTGACAAAGAGCAGACGAAGTTTTGGCCGAAAAACATCAAGGCGCCTGATACG
AATGCATTTGCAATAACAATTGCGATATTTAATATTGTTTATGAAGCTGTTTGACTTCAAAACACACAAA
AAAAAAAATAAAACAAATTATTTGAAAGAGAATTAGGAATCGGACAGCTTATCGTTACGGGCTAACAGCA
CACCGAGACGAAATAGCTTACCTGACGTCACAGCCTCTGGAAGAACTGCCGCCAAGCAGAGAGAGAGAGA
AAAAGAGGGAGAGCAGCTTAGACCGCATGTGCTTGTGTGTGAGGCGTCTCTCTCTTCGTCTCCTGTTTGC
GCAAACGCATAGACTGCACTGAGAAAATCGATTACCTATTTTTTATGAATGAATATTTGCACTATTACTA
TTCAAAACTATTAAGATAGCAATCACATTCAATAGCCAAATACTATACCACCTGAGCGATGCAACGAAAT
GATCAATTTGAGCAAAAATGCTGCATATTTAGGACGGCATCATTATAGAAATGCTTCTTGCTGTGTACTT
TTCTCTCGTCTGGCAGCTGTTTCGCCGTTATTGTTAAAACCGGCTTAAGTTAGGTGTGTTTTCTACGACT
AGTGATGCCCCTACTAGAAGATGTGTGTTGCACAAATGTCCCTGAATAACCAATTTGAAGTGCAGATAGC
AGTAAACGTAAGCTAATATGAATATTATTTAACTGTAATGTTTTAATATCGCTGGACATTACTAATAAAC
CCACTATAAACACATGTACATATGTATGTTTTGGCATACAATGAGTAGTTGGGGAAAAAATGTGTAAAAG
CACCGTGACCATCACAGCATAAAGATAACCAGCTGAAGTATCGAATATGAGTAACCCCCAAATTGAATCA
CATGCCGCAACTGATAGGACCCATGGAAGTACACTCTTCATGGCGATATACAAGACACACACAAGCACGA
ACACCCAGTTGCGGAGGAAATTCTCCGTAAATGAAAACCCAATCGGCGAACAATTCATACCCATATATGG
TAAAAGTTTTGAACGCGACTTGAGAGCGGAGAGCATTGCGGCTGATAAGGTTTTAGCGCTAAGCGGGCTT
TATAAAACGGGCTGCGGGACCAGTTTTCATATCACTACCGTTTGAGTTCTTGTGCTGTGTGGATACTCCT
CCCGACACAAAGCCGCTCCATCAGCCAGCAGTCGTCTAATCCAGAGACCCCGGATCGGGGTACCAACATG
GACGCACAAACACGACGACGTGAGCGTCGCGCTGAGAAACAAGCTCAATGGAAAGCTGCAAACGGTGGAT
CTCCTCCACATATGGCTTACCCATACGATGTTCCAGATTACGCTCCTCCAAGCTTGAATTCTGCAGATAT
CATGGACCCTATGAAAGAGGAGGCGATCGAATTGAATGGCCATGCTATGCAAATGGCCGAAGCTGAGCAA
GAAAATGGCGCTGGCGCCCTGAAAATTGCCACCAATGCGGGTGCAACCGATCGTCCAGCGCATCAGCAGC
TTCCGCTGCCAGTCGAAGATCAGCAGGATGAGGTGCTGACCCCCGCTGAGAAGGGCAAGTTCGAGTACCC
GCCCCCTCCACCGCCACCAACTCCAGTCCAGGCTCCGCTAGCCACCAAGGCCACCGCTCTGAATGCCAGT
CAAGAGCATGACGACGACGAGGCCAACTCCGAGAAGTGGGAGGATCCGTGCGCTCCGCCCCCGCCTCCTC
CGCTGCCGACTAGCGCTTTCCTGGCCACCGGACTGGGCTACCTCAAGCTGCCCGCCTTCAAGCTGAAGGA
CGCACTGGAGAAGGCCATCACCAAGTTGGAGGCCAACAAGCGGACGCTAAAGGCCAGCCCTGAGTCTTCT
CGTTCCATCAAAAACAAGAATGTGGTGGCCCTGGAGATGTTACCCAGGCGCTCAAACCCAGAAACGATCG
GCGATGGATCCATGTTGGCATCCACATCCACGGCTGTTATGCTGCAGACCAAAAAGCCCGCCGTTATTGT
GGAGATGGAGAGGCGTTGTAAGATCATCAATTTACTGGCCAAACAGAATCAAATCCTCGAATCCATTTCG
GGGGAGGCCATTCCGATGCATGGACCCTCGAAGCATCTGCACGAGGACGAGGGTCTGACCCTGCAAGTTC
TCTCGGCCCGAGCATCCACACCGTACACACAGCCCTCCAGCATGTTGTCCTGCACGGCCGTTAGTTGTGA
CCTGGAGCACGATTCGCCGCGGAAGCAAGTGGCCAGCAAGGAGGCCGTGCCGGAGCAGCAGTCTAGTCAG
GTGCAGCAAAAGCGTCCACCCAGCACAGGCATTCACAAGCCAGGAAGTCTGCGAGCACCCAAGGCTGTTC
GTCCTACTACTGCTCCGGTGGTCAGCAGCAAGCCGGTCAAGAGCTATACCCGCTCCCGCCTGATGGACAT
TCGCAACGGGATGTTCAATGCCCTGATGCACAGGTCCAAGGAGAGCTTTGTGATGCCTCGCATCGCCACC
TGCGACGACATTGAGGCGGAGGGAAGGGCTCGCCGCATGAATATTTGGCGCACCTCGGACGGCACAAGAT
TCCGGACCCGCTCCACCACAGCTAACTTAAACATGAACAACAACAACAACAATGAGTGCATGCCTGCCTT
CTTCAAAAACAAAAATAAGCCGAACCTAATCAGTGACGAGTCCATCATCCAGAGCCAACCGCCCCAGCCG
CAAACGGAGTTCCAAGATCCGGCCATTGTTAACCAAAGACGCATTGGCAGCGGTCGCTTAAACCATTCCA
AGTGGGGTTACAACGACGAAGACTACCACTCGTACCACAATGGCAAGTCGCAGCATATGGAGGAGGTCAA
CTCGAAGAACAGCAAAAACATGACGGTGCTGCAGTTCTTCGACAACGGCGAGATCAGCAGTCAGCCTCAA
AGACGGCCGAACACTCCTGTGATGGGGATGTCTATCAATCGATCCGAGAACGACACCCTGCACTCGAACG
AGTCCAGTGAAGATTTGAGTCGCGCCAACGAGAACTATGTAAAGCGCGTAATGTCTGGATTCCTGGTTGT
ATCGAAGCCCAAGTCACGAGATGTCGAGGATAGACATCACCGGCGGTACAGGAACCAGAACGAGGAGCCT
GAGTGGTTTAGCTGTGGACCCACGTCTAGACTGGACACTATAGAGTTGTGTGGGTTCGATGAGGACGAGG
AGAAAATGCTAAAGGAGGGCAACAAAAACCACGGATTAGGCGAAACAGAGCGAGAAACGTCAAAACAAAA
GATGGACCATAAGTACAAATGGACGCATGCGGAGCCGATGGGTCGAAGCAAATACATGCCCAAACACGAC
ACTAACAATAATCATAACGTGGAGAACATGAATAATGTTATGGCTACCGAGCATCAGCAACAAAAGGAAG
AGAAACGCCCAGGCAGTGGCCGTTCGTTTCAGTTTGATAAGTTCAATCAAAGCCAACAGAATTACGAGAG
TAGCAGTTATGTTAATCACCAACAGCCGCCGCAAACGCAGCCTCAGCAAATGCAGCAGCAATCGAACACA
AACACGAACAACTCTAAATTCATGTCATTCTTTGCCAATGAGGGGAACTCCTCGTCTTCTTCGCTGAACG
AGTTTTTCAAGCAGGCCATTAACCAGGGTCATGGCAACAATCCGGAGCAGCCCAAATCGTTGGGCCACAT
CGGACAGATGCCTTCGGTGGATCAGCTTAAGCGGCCGCTCGAGTCTAGAGGGCCCGCGGTTCGAAGGTAA
GCCTATCCCTAACCCTCTCCTCGGTCTCGATTCTACGCGTACCGGTCATCATCACCATCACCATTGAGTT
TAAACCCGCTGATCAGCCTCGACTGTGCCTTCTAAGGCCTGAGCTCGCTGATCAGCCTCGATCGAGGATC
CAGACATGATAAGATACATTGATGAGTTTGGACAAACCACAACTAGAATGCAGTGAAAAAAATGCTTTAT
TTGTGAAATTTGTGATGCTATTGCTTTATTTGTAACCATTATAAGCTGCAATAAACAAGTTAACAACAAC
AATTGCATTCATTTTATGTTTCAGGTTCAGGGGGAGGTGTGGGAGGTTTTTTAAAGCAAGTAAAACCTCT
ACAAATGTGGTATGGCTGATTATGATCAGTCGACCGATGCCCTTGAGAGCCTTCAACCCAGTCAGCTCCT
TCCGGTGGGCGCGGGGCATGACTATCGTCGCCGCACTTATGACTGTCTTCTTTATCATGCAACTCGTAGG
ACAGGTGCCGGCAGCGCTCTGGGTCATTTTCGGCGAGGACCGCTTTCGCTGGAGCGCGACGATGATCGGC
CTGTCGCTTGCGGTATTCGGAATCTTGCACGCCCTCGCTCAAGCCTTCGTCACTGGTCCCGCCACCAAAC
GTTTCGGCGAGAAGCAGGCCATTATCGCCGGCATGGCGGCCGACGCGCTGGGCTACGTCTTGCTGGCGTT
CGCGACGCGAGGCTGGATGGCCTTCCCCATTATGATTCTTCTCGCTTCCGGCGGCATCGGGATGCCCGCG
TTGCAGGCCATGCTGTCCAGGCAGGTAGATGACGACCATCAGGGACAGCTTCAAGGATCGCTCGCGGCTC
TTACCAGCCAGCAAAAGGCCAGGAACCGTAAAAAGGCCGCGTTGCTGGCGTTTTTCCATAGGCTCCGCCC
CCCTGACGAGCATCACAAAAATCGACGCTCAAGTCAGAGGTGGCGAAACCCGACAGGACTATAAAGATAC
CAGGCGTTTCCCCCTGGAAGCTCCCTCGTGCGCTCTCCTGTTCCGACCCTGCCGCTTACCGGATACCTGT
CCGCCTTTCTCCCTTCGGGAAGCGTGGCGCTTTCTCAATGCTCACGCTGTAGGTATCTCAGTTCGGTGTA
GGTCGTTCGCTCCAAGCTGGGCTGTGTGCACGAACCCCCCGTTCAGCCCGACCGCTGCGCCTTATCCGGT
AACTATCGTCTTGAGTCCAACCCGGTAAGACACGACTTATCGCCACTGGCAGCAGCCACTGGTAACAGGA
TTAGCAGAGCGAGGTATGTAGGCGGTGCTACAGAGTTCTTGAAGTGGTGGCCTAACTACGGCTACACTAG
AAGGACAGTATTTGGTATCTGCGCTCTGCTGAAGCCAGTTACCTTCGGAAAAAGAGTTGGTAGCTCTTGA
TCCGGCAAACAAACCACCGCTGGTAGCGGTGGTTTTTTTGTTTGCAAGCAGCAGATTACGCGCAGAAAAA
AAGGATCTCAAGAAGATCCTTTGATCTTTTCTACGGGGTCTGACGCTCAGTGGAACGAAAACTCACGTTA
AGGGATTTTGGTCATGAGATTATCAAAAAGGATCTTCACCTAGATCCTTTTAAATTAAAAATGAAGTTTT
AAATCAATCTAAAGTATATATGAGTAAACTTGGTCTGACAGTTACCAATGCTTAATCAGTGAGGCACCTA
TCTCAGCGATCTGTCTATTTCGTTCATCCATAGTTGCCTGACTCCCCGTCGTGTAGATAACTACGATACG
GGAGGGCTTACCATCTGGCCCCAGTGCTGCAATGATACCGCGAGACCCACGCTCACCGGCTCCAGATTTA
TCAGCAATAAACCAGCCAGCCGGAAGGGCCGAGCGCAGAAGTGGTCCTGCAACTTTATCCGCCTCCATCC
AGTCTATTAATTGTTGCCGGGAAGCTAGAGTAAGTAGTTCGCCAGTTAATAGTTTGCGCAACGTTGTTGC
CATTGCTGCAGGCATCGTGGTGTCACGCTCGTCGTTTGGTATGGCTTCATTCAGCTCCGGTTCCCAACGA
TCAAGGCGAGTTACATGATCCCCCATGTTGTGCAAAAAAGCGGTTAGCTCCTTCGGTCCTCCGATCGTTG
TCAGAAGTAAGTTGGCCGCAGTGTTATCACTCATGGTTATGGCAGCACTGCATAATTCTCTTACTGTCAT
GCCATCCGTAAGATGCTTTTCTGTGACTGGTGAGTACTCAACCAAGTCATTCTGAGAATAGTGTATGCGG
CGACCGAGTTGCTCTTGCCCGGCGTCAACACGGGATAATACCGCGCCACATAGCAGAACTTTAAAAGTGC
TCATCATTGGAAAACGTTCTTCGGGGCGAAAACTCTCAAGGATCTTACCGCTGTTGAGATCCAGTTCGAT
GTAACCCACTCGTGCACCCAACTGATCTTCAGCATCTTTTACTTTCACCAGCGTTTCTGGGTGAGCAAAA
ACAGGAAGGCAAAATGCCGCAAAAAAGGGAATAAGGGCGACACGGAAATGTTGAATACTCATACTCTTCC
TTTTTCAATATTATTGAAGCATTTATCAGGGTTATTGTCTCATGAGCGGATACATATTTGAATGTATTTA
GAAAAATAAACAAATAGGGGTTCCGCGCACATTTCCCCGAAAAGTGCCACCTGACGTCTAAGAAACCATT
ATTATCATGACATTAACCTATAAAAATAGGCGTATCACGAGGCCCTTTCGT
